>Addgene plasmid #236372 | pHAGE-EFS-MCP-3XBFP-NLS | addgene full sequence | sequence record 478680 | Addgene NGS Result
TGGAAGGGCTAATTCACTCCCAAAGAAGACAAGATATCCTTGATCTGTGGATCTACCACACACAAGGCTA
CTTCCCTGATTAGCAGAACTACACACCAGGGCCAGGGGTCAGATATCCACTGACCTTTGGATGGTGCTAC
AAGCTAGTACCAGTTGAGCCAGATAAGGTAGAAGAGGCCAATAAAGGAGAGAACACCAGCTTGTTACACC
CTGTGAGCCTGCATGGGATGGATGACCCGGAGAGAGAAGTGTTAGAGTGGAGGTTTGACAGCCGCCTAGC
ATTTCATCACGTGGCCCGAGAGCTGCATCCGGAGTACTTCAAGAACTGCTGATATCGAGCTTGCTACAAG
GGACTTTCCGCTGGGGACTTTCCAGGGAGGCGTGGCCTGGGCGGGACTGGGGAGTGGCGAGCCCTCAGAT
CCTGCATATAAGCAGCTGCTTTTTGCCTGTACTGGGTCTCTCTGGTTAGACCAGATCTGAGCCTGGGAGC
TCTCTGGCTAACTAGGGAACCCACTGCTTAAGCCTCAATAAAGCTTGCCTTGAGTGCTTCAAGTAGTGTG
TGCCCGTCTGTTGTGTGACTCTGGTAACTAGAGATCCCTCAGACCCTTTTAGTCAGTGTGGAAAATCTCT
AGCAGTGGCGCCCGAACAGGGACTTGAAAGCGAAAGGGAAACCAGAGGAGCTCTCTCGACGCAGGACTCG
GCTTGCTGAAGCGCGCACGGCAAGAGGCGAGGGGCGGCGACTGGTGAGTACGCCAAAAATTTTGACTAGC
GGAGGCTAGAAGGAGAGAGATGGGTGCGAGAGCGTCAGTATTAAGCGGGGGAGAATTAGATCGCGATGGG
AAAAAATTCGGTTAAGGCCAGGGGGAAAGAAAAAATATAAATTAAAACATATAGTATGGGCAAGCAGGGA
GCTAGAACGATTCGCAGTTAATCCTGGCCTGTTAGAAACATCAGAAGGCTGTAGACAAATACTGGGACAG
CTACAACCATCCCTTCAGACAGGATCAGAAGAACTTAGATCATTATATAATACAGTAGCAACCCTCTATT
GTGTGCATCAAAGGATAGAGATAAAAGACACCAAGGAAGCTTTAGACAAGATAGAGGAAGAGCAAAACAA
AAGTAAGACCACCGCACAGCAAGCGGCCGGCCGCTGATCTTCAGACCTGGAGGAGGAGATATGAGGGACA
ATTGGAGAAGTGAATTATATAAATATAAAGTAGTAAAAATTGAACCATTAGGAGTAGCACCCACCAAGGC
AAAGAGAAGAGTGGTGCAGAGAGAAAAAAGAGCAGTGGGAATAGGAGCTTTGTTCCTTGGGTTCTTGGGA
GCAGCAGGAAGCACTATGGGCGCAGCGTCAATGACGCTGACGGTACAGGCCAGACAATTATTGTCTGGTA
TAGTGCAGCAGCAGAACAATTTGCTGAGGGCTATTGAGGCGCAACAGCATCTGTTGCAACTCACAGTCTG
GGGCATCAAGCAGCTCCAGGCAAGAATCCTGGCTGTGGAAAGATACCTAAAGGATCAACAGCTCCTGGGG
ATTTGGGGTTGCTCTGGAAAACTCATTTGCACCACTGCTGTGCCTTGGAATGCTAGTTGGAGTAATAAAT
CTCTGGAACAGATTTGGAATCACACGACCTGGATGGAGTGGGACAGAGAAATTAACAATTACACAAGCTT
AATACACTCCTTAATTGAAGAATCGCAAAACCAGCAAGAAAAGAATGAACAAGAATTATTGGAATTAGAT
AAATGGGCAAGTTTGTGGAATTGGTTTAACATAACAAATTGGCTGTGGTATATAAAATTATTCATAATGA
TAGTAGGAGGCTTGGTAGGTTTAAGAATAGTTTTTGCTGTACTTTCTATAGTGAATAGAGTTAGGCAGGG
ATATTCACCATTATCGTTTCAGACCCACCTCCCAACCCCGAGGGGACCCGACAGGCCCGAAGGAATAGAA
GAAGAAGGTGGAGAGAGAGACAGAGACAGATCCATTCGATTAGTGAACGGATCTCGACGGTATCGCCGAA
TTGACAAATGGCAGTATTCATCCACAATTTTAAAAGAAAAGGGGGGATTGGGGGGTACAGTGCAGGGGAA
AGAATAGTAGACATAATAGCAACAGACATACAAACTAAAGAATTACAAAAACAAATTACAAAAATTCAAA
ATTTTCGGGTTTATTACAGGGACAGCAGAGATCCAGTTTGGACTAGCGATGCTAGCTGATGCGGGCCCTT
CGAGTGGCTCCGGTGCCCGTCAGTGGGCAGAGCGCACATCGCCCACAGTCCCCGAGAAGTTGGGGGGAGG
GGTCGGCAATTGAACCGGTGCCTAGAGAAGGTGGCGCGGGGTAAACTGGGAAAGTGATGTCGTGTACTGG
CTCCGCCTTTTTCCCGAGGGTGGGGGAGAACCGTATATAAGTGCAGTAGTCGCCGTGAACGTTCTTTTTC
GCAACGGGTTTGCCGCCAGAACACAGGTGTCGTGACGCGGTTCCGGTTAAGGTGAACGCGTGCAGGCTGG
CGCCACCATGGCTTCTAACTTTACTCAGTTCGTTCTCGTCGACAATGGCGGAACTGGCGACGTGACTGTC
GCCCCAAGCAACTTCGCTAACGGGATCGCTGAATGGATCAGCTCTAACTCGCGTTCACAGGCTTACAAAG
TAACCTGTAGCGTTCGTCAGAGCTCTGCGCAGAATCGCAAATACACCATCAAAGTCGAGGTGCCTAAAGG
CGCCTGGCGTTCGTACTTAAATATGGAACTAACCATTCCAATTTTCGCCACGAATTCCGACTGCGAGCTT
ATTGTTAAGGCAATGCAAGGTCTCCTAAAAGATGGAAACCCGATTCCCTCAGCAATCGCAGCAAACTCCG
GCATCTACGGGGGATCTGGTAGCGGCGCTGGATCCGGAAGTATGGTGTCTAAGGGCGAAGAGCTGATTAA
GGAGAACATGCACATGAAGCTGTACATGGAGGGCACCGTGGACAACCATCACTTCAAGTGCACATCCGAG
GGCGAAGGCAAGCCCTACGAGGGCACCCAGACCATGAGAATCAAGGTGGTCGAGGGCGGCCCTCTCCCCT
TCGCCTTCGACATCCTGGCTACTAGCTTCCTCTACGGCAGCAAGACCTTCATCAACCACACCCAGGGCAT
CCCCGACTTCTTCAAGCAGTCCTTCCCTGAGGGCTTCACATGGGAGAGAGTCACCACATACGAAGACGGG
GGCGTGCTGACCGCTACCCAGGACACCAGCCTCCAGGACGGCTGCCTCATCTACAACGTCAAGATCAGAG
GGGTGAACTTCACATCCAACGGCCCTGTGATGCAGAAGAAAACACTCGGCTGGGAGGCCTTCACCGAGAC
GCTGTACCCCGCTGACGGCGGCCTGGAAGGCAGAAACGACATGGCCCTGAAGCTCGTGGGCGGGAGCCAT
CTGATCGCAAACGCCAAGACCACATATAGATCCAAGAAACCCGCTAAGAACCTCAAGATGCCTGGCGTCT
ACTATGTGGACTACAGACTGGAAAGAATCAAGGAGGCCAACAACGAAACCTACGTCGAGCAGCACGAGGT
GGCAGTGGCCAGATACTGCGACCTCCCTAGCAAACTGGGGCACAAGCTTAATTCTGGCGGCCGCTCTGGC
ATGGTGTCTAAGGGCGAAGAGCTGATTAAGGAGAACATGCACATGAAGCTGTACATGGAGGGCACCGTGG
ACAACCATCACTTCAAGTGCACATCCGAGGGCGAAGGCAAGCCCTACGAGGGCACCCAGACCATGAGAAT
CAAGGTGGTCGAGGGCGGCCCTCTCCCCTTCGCCTTCGACATCCTGGCTACTAGCTTCCTCTACGGCAGC
AAGACCTTCATCAACCACACCCAGGGCATCCCCGACTTCTTCAAGCAGTCCTTCCCTGAGGGCTTCACAT
GGGAGAGAGTCACCACATACGAAGACGGGGGCGTGCTGACCGCTACCCAGGACACCAGCCTCCAGGACGG
CTGCCTCATCTACAACGTCAAGATCAGAGGGGTGAACTTCACATCCAACGGCCCTGTGATGCAGAAGAAA
ACACTCGGCTGGGAGGCCTTCACCGAGACGCTGTACCCCGCTGACGGCGGCCTGGAAGGCAGAAACGACA
TGGCCCTGAAGCTCGTGGGCGGGAGCCATCTGATCGCAAACGCCAAGACCACATATAGATCCAAGAAACC
CGCTAAGAACCTCAAGATGCCTGGCGTCTACTATGTGGACTACAGACTGGAAAGAATCAAGGAGGCCAAC
AACGAAACCTACGTCGAGCAGCACGAGGTGGCAGTGGCCAGATACTGCGACCTCCCTAGCAAACTGGGGC
ACAAGCTTAATGGTAGCATCGATGGTAGCATGGTGTCTAAGGGCGAAGAGCTGATTAAGGAGAACATGCA
CATGAAGCTGTACATGGAGGGCACCGTGGACAACCATCACTTCAAGTGCACATCCGAGGGCGAAGGCAAG
CCCTACGAGGGCACCCAGACCATGAGAATCAAGGTGGTCGAGGGCGGCCCTCTCCCCTTCGCCTTCGACA
TCCTGGCTACTAGCTTCCTCTACGGCAGCAAGACCTTCATCAACCACACCCAGGGCATCCCCGACTTCTT
CAAGCAGTCCTTCCCTGAGGGCTTCACATGGGAGAGAGTCACCACATACGAAGACGGGGGCGTGCTGACC
GCTACCCAGGACACCAGCCTCCAGGACGGCTGCCTCATCTACAACGTCAAGATCAGAGGGGTGAACTTCA
CATCCAACGGCCCTGTGATGCAGAAGAAAACACTCGGCTGGGAGGCCTTCACCGAGACGCTGTACCCCGC
TGACGGCGGCCTGGAAGGCAGAAACGACATGGCCCTGAAGCTCGTGGGCGGGAGCCATCTGATCGCAAAC
GCCAAGACCACATATAGATCCAAGAAACCCGCTAAGAACCTCAAGATGCCTGGCGTCTACTATGTGGACT
ACAGACTGGAAAGAATCAAGGAGGCCAACAACGAAACCTACGTCGAGCAGCACGAGGTGGCAGTGGCCAG
ATACTGCGACCTCCCTAGCAAACTGGGGCACAAGCTTAATCTCGAGCCAAAGAAAAAGCGGAAAGTGTAA
TCTAGATAATCAACCTCTGGATTACAAAATTTGTGAAAGATTGACTGGTATTCTTAACTATGTTGCTCCT
TTTACGCTATGTGGATACGCTGCTTTAATGCCTTTGTATCATGCTATTGCTTCCCGTATGGCTTTCATTT
TCTCCTCCTTGTATAAATCCTGGTTGCTGTCTCTTTATGAGGAGTTGTGGCCCGTTGTCAGGCAACGTGG
CGTGGTGTGCACTGTGTTTGCTGACGCAACCCCCACTGGTTGGGGCATTGCCACCACCTGTCAGCTCCTT
TCCGGGACTTTCGCTTTCCCCCTCCCTATTGCCACGGCGGAACTCATCGCCGCCTGCCTTGCCCGCTGCT
GGACAGGGGCTCGGCTGTTGGGCACTGACAATTCCGTGGTGTTGTCGGGGAAATCATCGTCCTTTCCTTG
GCTGCTCGCCTGTGTTGCCACCTGGATTCTGCGCGGGACGTCCTTCTGCTACGTCCCTTCGGCCCTCAAT
CCAGCGGACCTTCCTTCCCGCGGCCTGCTGCCGGCTCTGCGGCCTCTTCCGCGTCTTCGCCTTCGCCCTC
AGACGAGTCGGATCTCCCTTTGGGCCGCCTCCCCGCCTGAGATCCTTTAAGACCAATGACTTACAAGGCA
GCTGTAGATCTTAGCCACTTTTTAAAAGAAAAGGGGGGACTGGAAGGGCTAATTCACTCCCAACGAAGAC
AAGATCTGCTTTTTGCTTGTACTGGGTCTCTCTGGTTAGACCAGATCTGAGCCTGGGAGCTCTCTGGCTA
ACTAGGGAACCCACTGCTTAAGCCTCAATAAAGCTTGCCTTGAGTGCTTCAAGTAGTGTGTGCCCGTCTG
TTGTGTGACTCTGGTAACTAGAGATCCCTCAGACCCTTTTAGTCAGTGTGGAAAATCTCTAGCAGTAGTA
GTTCATGTCATCTTATTATTCAGTATTTATAACTTGCAAAGAAATGAATATCAGAGAGTGAGAGGCCCGG
GTTAATTAAGGAAAGGGCTAGATCATTCTTGAAGACGAAAGGGCCTCGTGATACGCCTATTTTTATAGGT
TAATGTCATGATAATAATGGTTTCTTAGACGTCAGGTGGCACTTTTCGGGGAAATGTGCGCGGAACCCCT
ATTTGTTTATTTTTCTAAATACATTCAAATATGTATCCGCTCATGAGACAATAACCCTGATAAATGCTTC
AATAATATTGAAAAAGGAAGAGTATGAGTATTCAACATTTCCGTGTCGCCCTTATTCCCTTTTTTGCGGC
ATTTTGCCTTCCTGTTTTTGCTCACCCAGAAACGCTGGTGAAAGTAAAAGATGCTGAAGATCAGTTGGGT
GCACGAGTGGGTTACATCGAACTGGATCTCAACAGCGGTAAGATCCTTGAGAGTTTTCGCCCCGAAGAAC
GTTTTCCAATGATGAGCACTTTTAAAGTTCTGCTATGTGGCGCGGTATTATCCCGTGTTGACGCCGGGCA
AGAGCAACTCGGTCGCCGCATACACTATTCTCAGAATGACTTGGTTGAGTACTCACCAGTCACAGAAAAG
CATCTTACGGATGGCATGACAGTAAGAGAATTATGCAGTGCTGCCATAACCATGAGTGATAACACTGCGG
CCAACTTACTTCTGACAACGATCGGAGGACCGAAGGAGCTAACCGCTTTTTTGCACAACATGGGGGATCA
TGTAACTCGCCTTGATCGTTGGGAACCGGAGCTGAATGAAGCCATACCAAACGACGAGCGTGACACCACG
ATGCCTGTAGCAATGGCAACAACGTTGCGCAAACTATTAACTGGCGAACTACTTACTCTAGCTTCCCGGC
AACAATTAATAGACTGGATGGAGGCGGATAAAGTTGCAGGACCACTTCTGCGCTCGGCCCTTCCGGCTGG
CTGGTTTATTGCTGATAAATCTGGAGCCGGTGAGCGTGGGTCTCGCGGTATCATTGCAGCACTGGGGCCA
GATGGTAAGCCCTCCCGTATCGTAGTTATCTACACGACGGGGAGTCAGGCAACTATGGATGAACGAAATA
GACAGATCGCTGAGATAGGTGCCTCACTGATTAAGCATTGGTAACTGTCAGACCAAGTTTACTCATATAT
ACTTTAGATTGATTTAAAACTTCATTTTTAATTTAAAAGGATCTAGGTGAAGATCCTTTTTGATAATCTC
ATGACCAAAATCCCTTAACGTGAGTTTTCGTTCCACTGAGCGTCAGACCCCGTAGAAAAGATCAAAGGAT
CTTCTTGAGATCCTTTTTTTCTGCGCGTAATCTGCTGCTTGCAAACAAAAAAACCACCGCTACCAGCGGT
GGTTTGTTTGCCGGATCAAGAGCTACCAACTCTTTTTCCGAAGGTAACTGGCTTCAGCAGAGCGCAGATA
CCAAATACTGTTCTTCTAGTGTAGCCGTAGTTAGGCCACCACTTCAAGAACTCTGTAGCACCGCCTACAT
ACCTCGCTCTGCTAATCCTGTTACCAGTGGCTGCTGCCAGTGGCGATAAGTCGTGTCTTACCGGGTTGGA
CTCAAGACGATAGTTACCGGATAAGGCGCAGCGGTCGGGCTGAACGGGGGGTTCGTGCACACAGCCCAGC
TTGGAGCGAACGACCTACACCGAACTGAGATACCTACAGCGTGAGCTATGAGAAAGCGCCACGCTTCCCG
AAGGGAGAAAGGCGGACAGGTATCCGGTAAGCGGCAGGGTCGGAACAGGAGAGCGCACGAGGGAGCTTCC
AGGGGGAAACGCCTGGTATCTTTATAGTCCTGTCGGGTTTCGCCACCTCTGACTTGAGCGTCGATTTTTG
TGATGCTCGTCAGGGGGGCGGAGCCTATGGAAAAACGCCAGCAACGCGGCCTTTTTACGGTTCCTGGCCT
TTTGCTGGCCTTTTGCTCACATGTTCTTTCCTGCGTTATCCCCTGATTCTGTGGATAACCGTATTACCGC
CTTTGAGTGAGCTGATACCGCTCGCCGCAGCCGAACGACCGAGCGCAGCGAGTCAGTGAGCGAGGAAGCG
GAAGAGCGCCCAATACGCAAACCGCCTCTCCCCGCGCGTTGGCCGATTCATTAATGCAGCAAGCTCATGG
CTGACTAATTTTTTTTATTTATGCAGAGGCCGAGGCCGCCTCGGCCTCTGAGCTATTCCAGAAGTAGTGA
GGAGGCTTTTTTGGAGGCCTAGGCTTTTGCAAAAAGCTCCCCGTGGCACGACAGGTTTCCCGACTGGAAA
GCGGGCAGTGAGCGCAACGCAATTAATGTGAGTTAGCTCACTCATTAGGCACCCCAGGCTTTACACTTTA
TGCTTCCGGCTCGTATGTTGTGTGGAATTGTGAGCGGATAACAATTTCACACAGGAAACAGCTATGACAT
GATTACGAATTTCACAAATAAAGCATTTTTTTCACTGCATTCTAGTTGTGGTTTGTCCAAACTCATCAAT
GTATCTTATCATGTCTGGATCAACTGGATAACTCAAGCTAACCAAAATCATCCCAAACTTCCCACCCCAT
ACCCTATTACCACTGCCAATTACCTGTGGTTTCATTTACTCTAAACCTGTGATTCCTCTGAATTATTTTC
ATTTTAAAGAAATTGTATTTGTTAAATATGTACTACAAACTTAGTAGT
Features (pLannotate 1.2.2; 25 found; start..end, strand, type, name):
    377..634     +  LTR            5' LTR (truncated): truncated 5' long terminal repeat (LTR) from HIV-1
    681..806     +  misc_feature   HIV-1 Ψ: packaging signal of human immunodeficiency virus type 1
    790..1128    +  CDS            HIV-1 gag (fragment): gag protein from human immunodeficiency virus 1; gag
   1303..1536    +  misc_feature   RRE: The Rev response element (RRE) of HIV-1 allows for Rev-dependent mRNA export from the nucleus to the cytoplasm.
   1913..2013    +  CDS            Rev (fragment): human immunodeficiency virus 1 (HIV-1) Rev protein; rev; enhances nuclear export of unspliced and incompletely spliced viral mRNAs
   2058..2175    +  misc_feature   cPPT/CTS: central polypurine tract and central termination sequence of HIV-1
   2265..2476    +  promoter       EF-1α core promoter: core promoter for human elongation factor EF-1α
   2528..2878    +  CDS            CAPSD_BPMS2 (fragment): Experimental evidence at protein level: Swiss-Prot protein existence level 1. Acts as a translational repressor of viral replicase synthesis late in infection. This latter function is the result of capsid protein interaction with an RNA hairpin which contains the replicase ribosome-binding site. From Escherichia phage MS2 (Bacteriophage MS2).
   2912..3622    +  CDS            mTagBFP2: mTagBFP2 is a basic (constitutively fluorescent) blue fluorescent protein published in 2011, derived from Entacmaea quadricolor. It is reported to be a very rapidly-maturing monomer with very low acid sensitivity.
   3641..4351    +  CDS            mTagBFP2: mTagBFP2 is a basic (constitutively fluorescent) blue fluorescent protein published in 2011, derived from Entacmaea quadricolor. It is reported to be a very rapidly-maturing monomer with very low acid sensitivity.
   4370..5080    +  CDS            mTagBFP2: mTagBFP2 is a basic (constitutively fluorescent) blue fluorescent protein published in 2011, derived from Entacmaea quadricolor. It is reported to be a very rapidly-maturing monomer with very low acid sensitivity.
   5118..5706    +  misc_feature   WPRE: woodchuck hepatitis virus posttranscriptional regulatory element
   5714..5779    +  CDS            nef (fragment): NEF_HV1Z2 - Experimental evidence at protein level: Swiss-Prot protein existence level 1. Extracellular Nef protein targets CD4(+) T-lymphocytes for apoptosis by interacting with CXCR4 surface receptors. From Human immunodeficiency virus type 1 group M subtype D (isolate Z2/CDC-Z34) (HIV-1).
   5781..6014    +  LTR            3' LTR (ΔU3): self-inactivating 3' long terminal repeat (LTR) from HIV-1
   6219..6323    +  promoter       AmpR promoter: bla
   6324..7184    +  CDS            AmpR: β-lactamase; bla; confers resistance to ampicillin, carbenicillin, and related antibiotics
   7355..7943    +  rep_origin     ori: high-copy-number ColE1/pMB1/pBR322/pUC origin of replication
   8126..8180    +  CDS            lacI (fragment): lac repressor; lacI; The lac repressor binds to the lac operator to inhibit transcription in E. coli. This inhibition can be relieved by adding lactose or isopropyl-β-D-thiogalactopyranoside (IPTG).
   8186..8279    +  rep_origin     SV40 ori (fragment): SV40 origin of replication
   8304..8341    +  CDS            lacI (fragment): lac repressor; lacI; The lac repressor binds to the lac operator to inhibit transcription in E. coli. This inhibition can be relieved by adding lactose or isopropyl-β-D-thiogalactopyranoside (IPTG).
   8354..8375    +  protein_bind   CAP binding site: CAP binding activates transcription in the presence of cAMP. E. coli catabolite activator protein
   8390..8420    +  promoter       lac promoter: promoter for the E. coli lac operon
   8428..8444    +  protein_bind   lac operator: The lac repressor binds to the lac operator to inhibit transcription in E. coli. This inhibition can be relieved by adding lactose or isopropyl-β-D-thiogalactopyranoside (IPTG). lac repressor encoded by lacI
   8478..8561    +  polyA_signal   SV40 poly(A) signal (fragment): SV40 polyadenylation signal
   8728..329     +  CDS            nef (fragment) (across the origin): NEF_HV1BR - Experimental evidence at protein level: Swiss-Prot protein existence level 1. Extracellular Nef protein targets CD4(+) T-lymphocytes for apoptosis by interacting with CXCR4 surface receptors (PubMed:14990729). From Human immunodeficiency virus type 1 group M subtype B (isolate BRU/LAI) (HIV-1).
