[The description below was written by a language model from this plasmid's Addgene catalogue record and pLannotate feature annotations shown in this document.]
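Description:
pHAGE-EFS-MCP-3XBFP-NLS is an HIV-1-derived lentiviral transfer plasmid of about 8.7 kb, built on the pHAGE-EF1a-IRES-puro backbone, for expressing a blue fluorescent MS2 coat protein fusion in human cells. It is propagated in E. coli through a high-copy ColE1/pUC-type origin and selected with ampicillin via the bla gene. The viral portion carries a truncated 5' LTR, the Ψ packaging signal with an adjoining gag fragment, the Rev response element for Rev-dependent nuclear export of the genomic RNA, the cPPT/CTS element, and a ΔU3 self-inactivating 3' LTR. This arrangement allows the cassette to be packaged into particles when helper functions are supplied in trans, and it leaves the integrated provirus without LTR promoter activity.

The payload is driven by the EF-1α core promoter (EFS), a short constitutive promoter. It directs a single synthetic open reading frame in which the bacteriophage MS2 coat protein (MCP), which binds a specific RNA hairpin, is followed by three tandem copies of mTagBFP2. The name and insert field indicate a nuclear localization signal, although it is not annotated separately in the feature table. A WPRE downstream of the coding region enhances transcript expression. Although the parental backbone name includes IRES-puro, no IRES or puromycin resistance gene is annotated, so the construct appears to lack a mammalian selection marker.

The triple-BFP fusion serves as a bright, nucleus-targeted reporter that is recruited to RNAs bearing MS2 hairpins. The associated publication concerns CRISPR-array-based live-cell imaging of genomic loci, which suggests use for labelling MS2-tagged guide RNAs, though the record itself states only overexpression in human cells.
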