Addgene plasmid #236372: pHAGE-EFS-MCP-3XBFP-NLS
Purpose: Overexpression of MCP-3XBFPnls in human cells
Depositing lab: Ling-Ling Chen. Depositing organization: CAS Center for Excellence in Molecular Cell Science. Publication: CRISPR-array-mediated imaging of non-repetitive and multiplex genomic loci in living cells. Yang LZ, Min YH, Liu YX, Gao BQ, Liu XQ, Huang Y, Wang H, Yang L, Liu ZJ, Chen LL. Nat Methods. 2024 Sep;21(9):1646-1657. doi: 10.1038/s41592-024-02333-3. Epub 2024 Jul 4. PubMed 38965442.
Backbone
  Vector backbone: pHAGE-EF1a-IRES-puro
  Vector type: Lentiviral
Growth in bacteria
  Bacterial resistance: Ampicillin, 100 μg/mL
  Growth temperature: 37°C
  Growth strain: NEB Stable
  Copy number: High Copy
Gene/Insert
  Gene/Insert name: MCP-3XBFPnls
  Species: Synthetic
  Cloning method: Ligation Independent Cloning
Terms and licenses: Academic/Nonprofit Terms; Industry Terms: Not Available to Industry
How to cite: pHAGE-EFS-MCP-3XBFP-NLS was a gift from Ling-Ling Chen (Addgene plasmid # 236372 ; http://n2t.net/addgene:236372 ; RRID:Addgene_236372)
